Addgene plasmid #107882: Lifeact-rsLOV2 pcDNA3.1(+)
Purpose: Mammalian expression of Lifeact-rsLOV2
Depositing lab: Stefan Hell. Depositing organization: Max Planck Institute for Multidisciplinary Sciences. Publication: Novel reversibly switchable fluorescent proteins for RESOLFT and STED nanoscopy engineered from the bacterial photoreceptor YtvA. Gregor C, Sidenstein SC, Andresen M, Sahl SJ, Danzl JG, Hell SW. Sci Rep. 2018 Feb 9;8(1):2724. doi: 10.1038/s41598-018-19947-1. PubMed 29426833.
Backbone
  Vector backbone: pcDNA3.1(+)
  Backbone size w/o insert (bp): 5374
  Total vector size (bp): 5875
  Vector type: Mammalian Expression
Growth in bacteria
  Bacterial resistance: Ampicillin, 100 μg/mL
  Growth temperature: 37°C
  Growth strain: DH5alpha
  Copy number: High Copy
Gene/Insert
  Gene/Insert name: rsLOV2
  Species: Synthetic
  Insert size (bp): 429
  Promoter: CMV
  Tag / fusion protein: Lifeact (N terminal on backbone)
  Cloning method: Restriction Enzyme; 5′ cloning site AgeI (not destroyed); 3′ cloning site NotI (not destroyed)
  Sequencing primers: 5′ TAATACGACTCACTATAGGG; 3′ TAGAAGGCACAGTCGAGG
Terms and licenses: Academic/Nonprofit Terms; Industry Terms: Not Available to Industry
How to cite: Lifeact-rsLOV2 pcDNA3.1(+) was a gift from Stefan Hell (Addgene plasmid # 107882 ; http://n2t.net/addgene:107882 ; RRID:Addgene_107882)
