[The description below was written by a language model from this plasmid's Addgene catalogue record and pLannotate feature annotations shown in this document.]
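Description:
Lifeact-rsLOV2 pcDNA3.1(+) is a mammalian expression plasmid of about 5.9 kb built on the pcDNA3.1(+) backbone. It is propagated in E. coli from a high-copy ColE1/pUC-type origin under ampicillin selection (AmpR with its own bla promoter). It also carries an f1 origin for single-stranded DNA production. For selection in mammalian cells, the backbone provides a neomycin/kanamycin phosphotransferase gene driven by the SV40 enhancer/early promoter and terminated by the SV40 poly(A) signal. Short annotated fragments (bom, lac promoter/operator, lacI, ble and a small HIV-1 LTR-like match just after the CMV promoter) appear to be backbone remnants or annotation hits rather than functional parts of the design.

The expression cassette uses the human CMV immediate-early enhancer and promoter, followed by a T7 promoter that also serves as a sequencing primer site, and ends with the bovine growth hormone poly(A) signal. The open reading frame begins with Lifeact, the 17-residue F-actin-binding peptide from yeast Abp140. It is fused N-terminally to rsLOV2, a synthetic 429 bp insert cloned between AgeI and NotI sites that remain intact. The annotation identifies this insert as derived from the Bacillus subtilis blue-light photoreceptor YtvA, an FMN-binding protein with reversible photochemistry. According to the associated publication title, rsLOV2 belongs to a set of reversibly switchable fluorescent proteins engineered from YtvA for RESOLFT and STED nanoscopy. The construct therefore labels the actin cytoskeleton of transfected mammalian cells with a photoswitchable fluorophore for super-resolution imaging. The depositor and sequencing-derived records differ by only a few nucleotides and show the same feature layout.
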