Features (pLannotate 1.2.2; 21 found; start..end, strand, type, name):
     28..80      -  misc_feature   bom (fragment): basis of mobility region from pBR322
    235..614     +  enhancer       CMV enhancer: human cytomegalovirus immediate early enhancer
    615..818     +  promoter       CMV promoter: human cytomegalovirus (CMV) immediate early promoter
    814..847     +  LTR            5' LTR (truncated) (fragment): truncated 5' long terminal repeat (LTR) from HIV-1
    863..881     +  promoter       T7 promoter: promoter for bacteriophage T7 RNA polymerase
    924..974     +  CDS            Lifeact: peptide that binds filamentous actin (Riedl et al., 2008) first 17 amino acids of budding yeast Abp140
    996..1406    +  CDS            pfyP (fragment): PHOT_BACSU - Also known as ytvA. Experimental evidence at protein level: Swiss-Prot protein existence level 1. Exhibits the same spectroscopical features and blue-light induced photochemistry as plants phototropins, with the reversible formation of a blue-shifted photoproduct, assigned to an FMN-cysteine thiol adduct. Although it is a positive regulator in the activation of the environmental signaling branch of the general stress transcription factor sigma-B, its precise role is undetermined. From Bacillus subtilis (strain 168).
   1475..1699    +  polyA_signal   bGH poly(A) signal: bovine growth hormone polyadenylation signal
   1703..1724    +  promoter       SV40 promoter (fragment): SV40 enhancer and early promoter
   1745..2173    +  rep_origin     f1 ori (sequence partly withheld): f1 bacteriophage origin of replication; arrow indicates direction of (+) strand synthesis
   2187..2516    +  promoter       SV40 promoter: SV40 enhancer and early promoter
   2583..3374    +  CDS            neo: KKA2_KLEPN - Also known as kan, nptII. Experimental evidence at protein level: Swiss-Prot protein existence level 1. Resistance to kanamycin, neomycin, paromomycin, ribostamycin, butirosin and gentamicin B. From Klebsiella pneumoniae.
   3398..3556    +  CDS            ble (fragment): BLE_KLEPN - Experimental evidence at protein level: Swiss-Prot protein existence level 1. Binding protein with a strong affinity to the bleomycin family of antibiotics. Binds to CL990; an antimitotic-antibiotic compound. From Klebsiella pneumoniae.
   3551..3672    +  polyA_signal   SV40 poly(A) signal: SV40 polyadenylation signal
   3745..3761    -  protein_bind   lac operator: The lac repressor binds to the lac operator to inhibit transcription in E. coli. This inhibition can be relieved by adding lactose or isopropyl-β-D-thiogalactopyranoside (IPTG). lac repressor encoded by lacI
   3769..3799    -  promoter       lac promoter: promoter for the E. coli lac operon
   3814..3835    -  protein_bind   CAP binding site: CAP binding activates transcription in the presence of cAMP. E. coli catabolite activator protein
   3848..3940    -  CDS            lacI (fragment): lac repressor; lacI; The lac repressor binds to the lac operator to inhibit transcription in E. coli. This inhibition can be relieved by adding lactose or isopropyl-β-D-thiogalactopyranoside (IPTG).
   4123..4708    -  rep_origin     ori: high-copy-number ColE1/pMB1/pBR322/pUC origin of replication
   4879..5739    -  CDS            AmpR: β-lactamase; bla; confers resistance to ampicillin, carbenicillin, and related antibiotics
   5740..5844    -  promoter       AmpR promoter: bla
>Addgene plasmid #107882 | Lifeact-rsLOV2 pcDNA3.1(+) | depositor full sequence | sequence record 203636 | Lifeact-rsLOV2 pcDNA3.1(+) sequence 5875 bps
GACGGATCGGGAGATCTCCCGATCCCCTATGGTGCACTCTCAGTACAATCTGCTCTGATGCCGCATAGTT
AAGCCAGTATCTGCTCCCTGCTTGTGTGTTGGAGGTCGCTGAGTAGTGCGCGAGCAAAATTTAAGCTACA
ACAAGGCAAGGCTTGACCGACAATTGCATGAAGAATCTGCTTAGGGTTAGGCGTTTTGCGCTGCTTCGCG
ATGTACGGGCCAGATATACGCGTTGACATTGATTATTGACTAGTTATTAATAGTAATCAATTACGGGGTC
ATTAGTTCATAGCCCATATATGGAGTTCCGCGTTACATAACTTACGGTAAATGGCCCGCCTGGCTGACCG
CCCAACGACCCCCGCCCATTGACGTCAATAATGACGTATGTTCCCATAGTAACGCCAATAGGGACTTTCC
ATTGACGTCAATGGGTGGAGTATTTACGGTAAACTGCCCACTTGGCAGTACATCAAGTGTATCATATGCC
AAGTACGCCCCCTATTGACGTCAATGACGGTAAATGGCCCGCCTGGCATTATGCCCAGTACATGACCTTA
TGGGACTTTCCTACTTGGCAGTACATCTACGTATTAGTCATCGCTATTACCATGGTGATGCGGTTTTGGC
AGTACATCAATGGGCGTGGATAGCGGTTTGACTCACGGGGATTTCCAAGTCTCCACCCCATTGACGTCAA
TGGGAGTTTGTTTTGGCACCAAAATCAACGGGACTTTCCAAAATGTCGTAACAACTCCGCCCCATTGACG
CAAATGGGCGGTAGGCGTGTACGGTGGGAGGTCTATATAAGCAGAGCTCTCTGGCTAACTAGAGAACCCA
CTGCTTACTGGCTTATCGAAATTAATACGACTCACTATAGGGAGACCCAAGCTGGCTAGCGTTTAAACTT
AAGCTTCGAATTCATGGGTGTCGCAGATTTGATCAAGAAATTCGAAAGCATCTCAAAGGAAGAAGGGGAT
CCACCGGTCGCCACCATGACAAGATTTCAGTCATTCGGTATATCTGGACAGCTGGAGGTGATAAAGAATG
CCCTGGACCACCTGCGCGTGGGAGTTGTAATCACAGACCCGGCCAGGGAAGATAATCCCGTTGTGTATGT
GAACAATGGATTTGTACAAATGACAGGTTATGAAGCGGAAGAGATCCTGGGTAAGTCTTGTCGCATTCTC
CAAGGTGAGCATACCGACCCCGCTGAGGTGGATATAATCCGGACAGCGCTGCAGAACAAGGAGCCTGTGA
CAGTCCAGATCCTGAACTACCGGAAGGATGGGACCATGTTCTGGAACCTGCTGCACATTGTGCCGATTGT
GATTGAAGGCAAGACATATTTTGTGGGCAATCAAAATGATATCACTAAACAGAAAGAGTACGAGAAACTG
CTGGAGAGACCGCACAGAGGCTGAGCGGCCGCTCGAGTCTAGAGGGCCCGTTTAAACCCGCTGATCAGCC
TCGACTGTGCCTTCTAGTTGCCAGCCATCTGTTGTTTGCCCCTCCCCCGTGCCTTCCTTGACCCTGGAAG
GTGCCACTCCCACTGTCCTTTCCTAATAAAATGAGGAAATTGCATCGCATTGTCTGAGTAGGTGTCATTC
TATTCTGGGGGGTGGGGTGGGGCAGGACAGCAAGGGGGAGGATTGGGAAGACAATAGCAGGCATGCTGGG
GATGCGGTGGGCTCTATGGCTTCTGAGGCGGAAAGAACCAGCTGGGGCTCTAGGGGGTATCCCC
[124 nt withheld, positions 1745-1868]
C
[91 nt withheld, positions 1870-1960]
A
[49 nt withheld, positions 1962-2010]
CCTTTGACGTTGGAGTCCACGTTCTTT
[37 nt withheld, positions 2038-2074]
ACCCTATCTCGGTCTATTCTTTTGATTTATAAGGGATTTTGCCGATTTCGGCCTATTGGTTAAAAAATGA
GCTGATTTAACAAAAATTTAACGCGAATTAATTCTGTGGAATGTGTGTCAGTTAGGGTGTGGAAAGTCCC
CAGGCTCCCCAGCAGGCAGAAGTATGCAAAGCATGCATCTCAATTAGTCAGCAACCAGGTGTGGAAAGTC
CCCAGGCTCCCCAGCAGGCAGAAGTATGCAAAGCATGCATCTCAATTAGTCAGCAACCATAGTCCCGCCC
CTAACTCCGCCCATCCCGCCCCTAACTCCGCCCAGTTCCGCCCATTCTCCGCCCCATGGCTGACTAATTT
TTTTTATTTATGCAGAGGCCGAGGCCGCCTCTGCCTCTGAGCTATTCCAGAAGTAGTGAGGAGGCTTTTT
TGGAGGCCTAGGCTTTTGCAAAAAGCTCCCGGGAGCTTGTATATCCATTTTCGGATCTGATCAAGAGACA
GGATGAGGATCGTTTCGCATGATTGAACAAGATGGATTGCACGCAGGTTCTCCGGCCGCTTGGGTGGAGA
GGCTATTCGGCTATGACTGGGCACAACAGACAATCGGCTGCTCTGATGCCGCCGTGTTCCGGCTGTCAGC
GCAGGGGCGCCCGGTTCTTTTTGTCAAGACCGACCTGTCCGGTGCCCTGAATGAACTGCAGGACGAGGCA
GCGCGGCTATCGTGGCTGGCCACGACGGGCGTTCCTTGCGCAGCTGTGCTCGACGTTGTCACTGAAGCGG
GAAGGGACTGGCTGCTATTGGGCGAAGTGCCGGGGCAGGATCTCCTGTCATCTCACCTTGCTCCTGCCGA
GAAAGTATCCATCATGGCTGATGCAATGCGGCGGCTGCATACGCTTGATCCGGCTACCTGCCCATTCGAC
CACCAAGCGAAACATCGCATCGAGCGAGCACGTACTCGGATGGAAGCCGGTCTTGTCGATCAGGATGATC
TGGACGAAGAGCATCAGGGGCTCGCGCCAGCCGAACTGTTCGCCAGGCTCAAGGCGCGCATGCCCGACGG
CGAGGATCTCGTCGTGACCCATGGCGATGCCTGCTTGCCGAATATCATGGTGGAAAATGGCCGCTTTTCT
GGATTCATCGACTGTGGCCGGCTGGGTGTGGCGGACCGCTATCAGGACATAGCGTTGGCTACCCGTGATA
TTGCTGAAGAGCTTGGCGGCGAATGGGCTGACCGCTTCCTCGTGCTTTACGGTATCGCCGCTCCCGATTC
GCAGCGCATCGCCTTCTATCGCCTTCTTGACGAGTTCTTCTGAGCGGGACTCTGGGGTTCGAAATGACCG
ACCAAGCGACGCCCAACCTGCCATCACGAGATTTCGATTCCACCGCCGCCTTCTATGAAAGGTTGGGCTT
CGGAATCGTTTTCCGGGACGCCGGCTGGATGATCCTCCAGCGCGGGGATCTCATGCTGGAGTTCTTCGCC
CACCCCAACTTGTTTATTGCAGCTTATAATGGTTACAAATAAAGCAATAGCATCACAAATTTCACAAATA
AAGCATTTTTTTCACTGCATTCTAGTTGTGGTTTGTCCAAACTCATCAATGTATCTTATCATGTCTGTAT
ACCGTCGACCTCTAGCTAGAGCTTGGCGTAATCATGGTCATAGCTGTTTCCTGTGTGAAATTGTTATCCG
CTCACAATTCCACACAACATACGAGCCGGAAGCATAAAGTGTAAAGCCTGGGGTGCCTAATGAGTGAGCT
AACTCACATTAATTGCGTTGCGCTCACTGCCCGCTTTCCAGTCGGGAAACCTGTCGTGCCAGCTGCATTA
ATGAATCGGCCAACGCGCGGGGAGAGGCGGTTTGCGTATTGGGCGCTCTTCCGCTTCCTCGCTCACTGAC
TCGCTGCGCTCGGTCGTTCGGCTGCGGCGAGCGGTATCAGCTCACTCAAAGGCGGTAATACGGTTATCCA
CAGAATCAGGGGATAACGCAGGAAAGAACATGTGAGCAAAAGGCCAGCAAAAGGCCAGGAACCGTAAAAA
GGCCGCGTTGCTGGCGTTTTTCCATAGGCTCCGCCCCCCTGACGAGCATCACAAAAATCGACGCTCAAGT
CAGAGGTGGCGAAACCCGACAGGACTATAAAGATACCAGGCGTTTCCCCCTGGAAGCTCCCTCGTGCGCT
CTCCTGTTCCGACCCTGCCGCTTACCGGATACCTGTCCGCCTTTCTCCCTTCGGGAAGCGTGGCGCTTTC
TCATAGCTCACGCTGTAGGTATCTCAGTTCGGTGTAGGTCGTTCGCTCCAAGCTGGGCTGTGTGCACGAA
CCCCCCGTTCAGCCCGACCGCTGCGCCTTATCCGGTAACTATCGTCTTGAGTCCAACCCGGTAAGACACG
ACTTATCGCCACTGGCAGCAGCCACTGGTAACAGGATTAGCAGAGCGAGGTATGTAGGCGGTGCTACAGA
GTTCTTGAAGTGGTGGCCTAACTACGGCTACACTAGAAGAACAGTATTTGGTATCTGCGCTCTGCTGAAG
CCAGTTACCTTCGGAAAAAGAGTTGGTAGCTCTTGATCCGGCAAACAAACCACCGCTGGTAGCGGTTTTT
TTGTTTGCAAGCAGCAGATTACGCGCAGAAAAAAAGGATCTCAAGAAGATCCTTTGATCTTTTCTACGGG
GTCTGACGCTCAGTGGAACGAAAACTCACGTTAAGGGATTTTGGTCATGAGATTATCAAAAAGGATCTTC
ACCTAGATCCTTTTAAATTAAAAATGAAGTTTTAAATCAATCTAAAGTATATATGAGTAAACTTGGTCTG
ACAGTTACCAATGCTTAATCAGTGAGGCACCTATCTCAGCGATCTGTCTATTTCGTTCATCCATAGTTGC
CTGACTCCCCGTCGTGTAGATAACTACGATACGGGAGGGCTTACCATCTGGCCCCAGTGCTGCAATGATA
CCGCGAGACCCACGCTCACCGGCTCCAGATTTATCAGCAATAAACCAGCCAGCCGGAAGGGCCGAGCGCA
GAAGTGGTCCTGCAACTTTATCCGCCTCCATCCAGTCTATTAATTGTTGCCGGGAAGCTAGAGTAAGTAG
TTCGCCAGTTAATAGTTTGCGCAACGTTGTTGCCATTGCTACAGGCATCGTGGTGTCACGCTCGTCGTTT
GGTATGGCTTCATTCAGCTCCGGTTCCCAACGATCAAGGCGAGTTACATGATCCCCCATGTTGTGCAAAA
AAGCGGTTAGCTCCTTCGGTCCTCCGATCGTTGTCAGAAGTAAGTTGGCCGCAGTGTTATCACTCATGGT
TATGGCAGCACTGCATAATTCTCTTACTGTCATGCCATCCGTAAGATGCTTTTCTGTGACTGGTGAGTAC
TCAACCAAGTCATTCTGAGAATAGTGTATGCGGCGACCGAGTTGCTCTTGCCCGGCGTCAATACGGGATA
ATACCGCGCCACATAGCAGAACTTTAAAAGTGCTCATCATTGGAAAACGTTCTTCGGGGCGAAAACTCTC
AAGGATCTTACCGCTGTTGAGATCCAGTTCGATGTAACCCACTCGTGCACCCAACTGATCTTCAGCATCT
TTTACTTTCACCAGCGTTTCTGGGTGAGCAAAAACAGGAAGGCAAAATGCCGCAAAAAAGGGAATAAGGG
CGACACGGAAATGTTGAATACTCATACTCTTCCTTTTTCAATATTATTGAAGCATTTATCAGGGTTATTG
TCTCATGAGCGGATACATATTTGAATGTATTTAGAAAAATAAACAAATAGGGGTTCCGCGCACATTTCCC
CGAAAAGTGCCACCTGACGTC
