Features (pLannotate 1.2.2; 21 found; start..end, strand, type, name):
     16..68      -  misc_feature   bom (fragment): basis of mobility region from pBR322
    223..602     +  enhancer       CMV enhancer: human cytomegalovirus immediate early enhancer
    603..806     +  promoter       CMV promoter: human cytomegalovirus (CMV) immediate early promoter
    802..835     +  LTR            5' LTR (truncated) (fragment): truncated 5' long terminal repeat (LTR) from HIV-1
    851..869     +  promoter       T7 promoter: promoter for bacteriophage T7 RNA polymerase
    912..962     +  CDS            Lifeact: peptide that binds filamentous actin (Riedl et al., 2008) first 17 amino acids of budding yeast Abp140
    984..1394    +  CDS            pfyP (fragment): PHOT_BACSU - Also known as ytvA. Experimental evidence at protein level: Swiss-Prot protein existence level 1. Exhibits the same spectroscopical features and blue-light induced photochemistry as plants phototropins, with the reversible formation of a blue-shifted photoproduct, assigned to an FMN-cysteine thiol adduct. Although it is a positive regulator in the activation of the environmental signaling branch of the general stress transcription factor sigma-B, its precise role is undetermined. From Bacillus subtilis (strain 168).
   1463..1687    +  polyA_signal   bGH poly(A) signal: bovine growth hormone polyadenylation signal
   1691..1712    +  promoter       SV40 promoter (fragment): SV40 enhancer and early promoter
   1733..2161    +  rep_origin     f1 ori (sequence partly withheld): f1 bacteriophage origin of replication; arrow indicates direction of (+) strand synthesis
   2175..2504    +  promoter       SV40 promoter: SV40 enhancer and early promoter
   2571..3362    +  CDS            neo: KKA2_KLEPN - Also known as kan, nptII. Experimental evidence at protein level: Swiss-Prot protein existence level 1. Resistance to kanamycin, neomycin, paromomycin, ribostamycin, butirosin and gentamicin B. From Klebsiella pneumoniae.
   3386..3544    +  CDS            ble (fragment): BLE_KLEPN - Experimental evidence at protein level: Swiss-Prot protein existence level 1. Binding protein with a strong affinity to the bleomycin family of antibiotics. Binds to CL990; an antimitotic-antibiotic compound. From Klebsiella pneumoniae.
   3539..3660    +  polyA_signal   SV40 poly(A) signal: SV40 polyadenylation signal
   3733..3749    -  protein_bind   lac operator: The lac repressor binds to the lac operator to inhibit transcription in E. coli. This inhibition can be relieved by adding lactose or isopropyl-β-D-thiogalactopyranoside (IPTG). lac repressor encoded by lacI
   3757..3787    -  promoter       lac promoter: promoter for the E. coli lac operon
   3802..3823    -  protein_bind   CAP binding site: CAP binding activates transcription in the presence of cAMP. E. coli catabolite activator protein
   3836..3928    -  CDS            lacI (fragment): lac repressor; lacI; The lac repressor binds to the lac operator to inhibit transcription in E. coli. This inhibition can be relieved by adding lactose or isopropyl-β-D-thiogalactopyranoside (IPTG).
   4111..4699    -  rep_origin     ori: high-copy-number ColE1/pMB1/pBR322/pUC origin of replication
   4870..5730    -  CDS            AmpR: β-lactamase; bla; confers resistance to ampicillin, carbenicillin, and related antibiotics
   5731..5835    -  promoter       AmpR promoter: bla
>Addgene plasmid #107882 | Lifeact-rsLOV2 pcDNA3.1(+) | addgene full sequence | sequence record 207647 | Addgene NGS Result
GATCTCCCGATCCCCTATGGTGCACTCTCAGTACAATCTGCTCTGATGCCGCATAGTTAAGCCAGTATCT
GCTCCCTGCTTGTGTGTTGGAGGTCGCTGAGTAGTGCGCGAGCAAAATTTAAGCTACAACAAGGCAAGGC
TTGACCGACAATTGCATGAAGAATCTGCTTAGGGTTAGGCGTTTTGCGCTGCTTCGCGATGTACGGGCCA
GATATACGCGTTGACATTGATTATTGACTAGTTATTAATAGTAATCAATTACGGGGTCATTAGTTCATAG
CCCATATATGGAGTTCCGCGTTACATAACTTACGGTAAATGGCCCGCCTGGCTGACCGCCCAACGACCCC
CGCCCATTGACGTCAATAATGACGTATGTTCCCATAGTAACGCCAATAGGGACTTTCCATTGACGTCAAT
GGGTGGAGTATTTACGGTAAACTGCCCACTTGGCAGTACATCAAGTGTATCATATGCCAAGTACGCCCCC
TATTGACGTCAATGACGGTAAATGGCCCGCCTGGCATTATGCCCAGTACATGACCTTATGGGACTTTCCT
ACTTGGCAGTACATCTACGTATTAGTCATCGCTATTACCATGGTGATGCGGTTTTGGCAGTACATCAATG
GGCGTGGATAGCGGTTTGACTCACGGGGATTTCCAAGTCTCCACCCCATTGACGTCAATGGGAGTTTGTT
TTGGCACCAAAATCAACGGGACTTTCCAAAATGTCGTAACAACTCCGCCCCATTGACGCAAATGGGCGGT
AGGCGTGTACGGTGGGAGGTCTATATAAGCAGAGCTCTCTGGCTAACTAGAGAACCCACTGCTTACTGGC
TTATCGAAATTAATACGACTCACTATAGGGAGACCCAAGCTGGCTAGCGTTTAAACTTAAGCTTCGAATT
CATGGGTGTCGCAGATTTGATCAAGAAATTCGAAAGCATCTCAAAGGAAGAAGGGGATCCACCGGTCGCC
ACCATGACAAGATTTCAGTCATTCGGTATATCTGGACAGCTGGAGGTGATAAAGAATGCCCTGGACCACC
TGCGCGTGGGAGTTGTAATCACAGACCCGGCCAGGGAAGATAATCCCGTTGTGTATGTGAACAATGGATT
TGTACAAATGACAGGTTATGAAGCGGAAGAGATCCTGGGTAAGTCTTGTCGCATTCTCCAAGGTGAGCAT
ACCGACCCCGCTGAGGTGGATATAATCCGGACAGCGCTGCAGAACAAGGAGCCTGTGACAGTCCAGATCC
TGAACTACCGGAAGGATGGGACCATGTTCTGGAACCTGCTGCACATTGTGCCGATTGTGATTGAAGGCAA
GACATATTTTGTGGGCAATCAAAATGATATCACTAAACAGAAAGAGTACGAGAAACTGCTGGAGAGACCG
CACAGAGGCTGAGCGGCCGCTCGAGTCTAGAGGGCCCGTTTAAACCCGCTGATCAGCCTCGACTGTGCCT
TCTAGTTGCCAGCCATCTGTTGTTTGCCCCTCCCCCGTGCCTTCCTTGACCCTGGAAGGTGCCACTCCCA
CTGTCCTTTCCTAATAAAATGAGGAAATTGCATCGCATTGTCTGAGTAGGTGTCATTCTATTCTGGGGGG
TGGGGTGGGGCAGGACAGCAAGGGGGAGGATTGGGAAGACAATAGCAGGCATGCTGGGGATGCGGTGGGC
TCTATGGCTTCTGAGGCGGAAAGAACCAGCTGGGGCTCTAGGGGGTATCCCC
[124 nt withheld, positions 1733-1856]
C
[91 nt withheld, positions 1858-1948]
A
[49 nt withheld, positions 1950-1998]
CCTTTGACGTTGGAGTCCACGTTCTTT
[37 nt withheld, positions 2026-2062]
ACCCTATCTCGGTCTATTCTTTTGATTTATAAGGGATTTTGCCGATTTCGGCCTATTGGTTAAAAAATGA
GCTGATTTAACAAAAATTTAACGCGAATTAATTCTGTGGAATGTGTGTCAGTTAGGGTGTGGAAAGTCCC
CAGGCTCCCCAGCAGGCAGAAGTATGCAAAGCATGCATCTCAATTAGTCAGCAACCAGGTGTGGAAAGTC
CCCAGGCTCCCCAGCAGGCAGAAGTATGCAAAGCATGCATCTCAATTAGTCAGCAACCATAGTCCCGCCC
CTAACTCCGCCCATCCCGCCCCTAACTCCGCCCAGTTCCGCCCATTCTCCGCCCCATGGCTGACTAATTT
TTTTTATTTATGCAGAGGCCGAGGCCGCCTCTGCCTCTGAGCTATTCCAGAAGTAGTGAGGAGGCTTTTT
TGGAGGCCTAGGCTTTTGCAAAAAGCTCCCGGGAGCTTGTATATCCATTTTCGGATCTGATCAAGAGACA
GGATGAGGATCGTTTCGCATGATTGAACAAGATGGATTGCACGCAGGTTCTCCGGCCGCTTGGGTGGAGA
GGCTATTCGGCTATGACTGGGCACAACAGACAATCGGCTGCTCTGATGCCGCCGTGTTCCGGCTGTCAGC
GCAGGGGCGCCCGGTTCTTTTTGTCAAGACCGACCTGTCCGGTGCCCTGAATGAACTGCAGGACGAGGCA
GCGCGGCTATCGTGGCTGGCCACGACGGGCGTTCCTTGCGCAGCTGTGCTCGACGTTGTCACTGAAGCGG
GAAGGGACTGGCTGCTATTGGGCGAAGTGCCGGGGCAGGATCTCCTGTCATCTCACCTTGCTCCTGCCGA
GAAAGTATCCATCATGGCTGATGCAATGCGGCGGCTGCATACGCTTGATCCGGCTACCTGCCCATTCGAC
CACCAAGCGAAACATCGCATCGAGCGAGCACGTACTCGGATGGAAGCCGGTCTTGTCGATCAGGATGATC
TGGACGAAGAGCATCAGGGGCTCGCGCCAGCCGAACTGTTCGCCAGGCTCAAGGCGCGCATGCCCGACGG
CGAGGATCTCGTCGTGACCCATGGCGATGCCTGCTTGCCGAATATCATGGTGGAAAATGGCCGCTTTTCT
GGATTCATCGACTGTGGCCGGCTGGGTGTGGCGGACCGCTATCAGGACATAGCGTTGGCTACCCGTGATA
TTGCTGAAGAGCTTGGCGGCGAATGGGCTGACCGCTTCCTCGTGCTTTACGGTATCGCCGCTCCCGATTC
GCAGCGCATCGCCTTCTATCGCCTTCTTGACGAGTTCTTCTGAGCGGGACTCTGGGGTTCGAAATGACCG
ACCAAGCGACGCCCAACCTGCCATCACGAGATTTCGATTCCACCGCCGCCTTCTATGAAAGGTTGGGCTT
CGGAATCGTTTTCCGGGACGCCGGCTGGATGATCCTCCAGCGCGGGGATCTCATGCTGGAGTTCTTCGCC
CACCCCAACTTGTTTATTGCAGCTTATAATGGTTACAAATAAAGCAATAGCATCACAAATTTCACAAATA
AAGCATTTTTTTCACTGCATTCTAGTTGTGGTTTGTCCAAACTCATCAATGTATCTTATCATGTCTGTAT
ACCGTCGACCTCTAGCTAGAGCTTGGCGTAATCATGGTCATAGCTGTTTCCTGTGTGAAATTGTTATCCG
CTCACAATTCCACACAACATACGAGCCGGAAGCATAAAGTGTAAAGCCTGGGGTGCCTAATGAGTGAGCT
AACTCACATTAATTGCGTTGCGCTCACTGCCCGCTTTCCAGTCGGGAAACCTGTCGTGCCAGCTGCATTA
ATGAATCGGCCAACGCGCGGGGAGAGGCGGTTTGCGTATTGGGCGCTCTTCCGCTTCCTCGCTCACTGAC
TCGCTGCGCTCGGTCGTTCGGCTGCGGCGAGCGGTATCAGCTCACTCAAAGGCGGTAATACGGTTATCCA
CAGAATCAGGGGATAACGCAGGAAAGAACATGTGAGCAAAAGGCCAGCAAAAGGCCAGGAACCGTAAAAA
GGCCGCGTTGCTGGCGTTTTTCCATAGGCTCCGCCCCCCTGACGAGCATCACAAAAATCGACGCTCAAGT
CAGAGGTGGCGAAACCCGACAGGACTATAAAGATACCAGGCGTTTCCCCCTGGAAGCTCCCTCGTGCGCT
CTCCTGTTCCGACCCTGCCGCTTACCGGATACCTGTCCGCCTTTCTCCCTTCGGGAAGCGTGGCGCTTTC
TCATAGCTCACGCTGTAGGTATCTCAGTTCGGTGTAGGTCGTTCGCTCCAAGCTGGGCTGTGTGCACGAA
CCCCCCGTTCAGCCCGACCGCTGCGCCTTATCCGGTAACTATCGTCTTGAGTCCAACCCGGTAAGACACG
ACTTATCGCCACTGGCAGCAGCCACTGGTAACAGGATTAGCAGAGCGAGGTATGTAGGCGGTGCTACAGA
GTTCTTGAAGTGGTGGCCTAACTACGGCTACACTAGAAGAACAGTATTTGGTATCTGCGCTCTGCTGAAG
CCAGTTACCTTCGGAAAAAGAGTTGGTAGCTCTTGATCCGGCAAACAAACCACCGCTGGTAGCGGTGGTT
TTTTTGTTTGCAAGCAGCAGATTACGCGCAGAAAAAAAGGATCTCAAGAAGATCCTTTGATCTTTTCTAC
GGGGTCTGACGCTCAGTGGAACGAAAACTCACGTTAAGGGATTTTGGTCATGAGATTATCAAAAAGGATC
TTCACCTAGATCCTTTTAAATTAAAAATGAAGTTTTAAATCAATCTAAAGTATATATGAGTAAACTTGGT
CTGACAGTTACCAATGCTTAATCAGTGAGGCACCTATCTCAGCGATCTGTCTATTTCGTTCATCCATAGT
TGCCTGACTCCCCGTCGTGTAGATAACTACGATACGGGAGGGCTTACCATCTGGCCCCAGTGCTGCAATG
ATACCGCGAGACCCACGCTCACCGGCTCCAGATTTATCAGCAATAAACCAGCCAGCCGGAAGGGCCGAGC
GCAGAAGTGGTCCTGCAACTTTATCCGCCTCCATCCAGTCTATTAATTGTTGCCGGGAAGCTAGAGTAAG
TAGTTCGCCAGTTAATAGTTTGCGCAACGTTGTTGCCATTGCTACAGGCATCGTGGTGTCACGCTCGTCG
TTTGGTATGGCTTCATTCAGCTCCGGTTCCCAACGATCAAGGCGAGTTACATGATCCCCCATGTTGTGCA
AAAAAGCGGTTAGCTCCTTCGGTCCTCCGATCGTTGTCAGAAGTAAGTTGGCCGCAGTGTTATCACTCAT
GGTTATGGCAGCACTGCATAATTCTCTTACTGTCATGCCATCCGTAAGATGCTTTTCTGTGACTGGTGAG
TACTCAACCAAGTCATTCTGAGAATAGTGTATGCGGCGACCGAGTTGCTCTTGCCCGGCGTCAATACGGG
ATAATACCGCGCCACATAGCAGAACTTTAAAAGTGCTCATCATTGGAAAACGTTCTTCGGGGCGAAAACT
CTCAAGGATCTTACCGCTGTTGAGATCCAGTTCGATGTAACCCACTCGTGCACCCAACTGATCTTCAGCA
TCTTTTACTTTCACCAGCGTTTCTGGGTGAGCAAAAACAGGAAGGCAAAATGCCGCAAAAAAGGGAATAA
GGGCGACACGGAAATGTTGAATACTCATACTCTTCCTTTTTCAATATTATTGAAGCATTTATCAGGGTTA
TTGTCTCATGAGCGGATACATATTTGAATGTATTTAGAAAAATAAACAAATAGGGGTTCCGCGCACATTT
CCCCGAAAAGTGCCACCTGACGTCGACGGATCGGGA
